Addgene plasmid #229507: pCDF_AaRaf1/Raf2/RbcX2/BSD2
Purpose: Expresses Anthoceros agrestis chaperones: Raf1,Raf2,RbcX2,BSD2
Depositing lab: Laura Gunn. Depositing organization: Cornell University. Publication: Unique biogenesis and kinetics of hornwort Rubiscos revealed by synthetic biology systems. Oh ZG, Robison TA, Loh DH, Ang WSL, Ng JZY, Li FW, Gunn LH. Mol Plant. 2024 Dec 2;17(12):1833-1849. doi: 10.1016/j.molp.2024.10.013. Epub 2024 Nov 2. PubMed 39491367.
Backbone
  Vector backbone: pCDFDuet-1
  Backbone manufacturer: Novagen
  Backbone size w/o insert (bp): 3781
  Total vector size (bp): 6333
  Vector type: Bacterial Expression
Growth in bacteria
  Bacterial resistance: Streptomycin, 50 μg/mL
  Growth temperature: 37°C
  Growth strain: DH5alpha
  Copy number: Unknown
Gene/Insert 1
  Gene/Insert name: Rubisco accumulation factor 1 (alt name: Raf1)
  Species: Anthoceros agrestis
  Insert size (bp): 1176
  Mutation: N terminus chloroplast transit peptide truncation
  Promoter: T7
  Cloning method: Golden Gate
  Sequencing primers: 5′ Not available
Gene/Insert 2
  Gene/Insert name: Rubisco accumulation factor 2 (alt name: Raf2)
  Species: Anthoceros agrestis
  Insert size (bp): 513
  Mutation: N terminus chloroplast transit peptide truncation
  Promoter: T7
  Cloning method: Golden Gate
  Sequencing primers: 5′ Not available
Gene/Insert 3
  Gene/Insert name: RbcX2
  Species: Anthoceros agrestis
  Insert size (bp): 447
  Mutation: N terminus chloroplast transit peptide truncation
  Promoter: T7
  Cloning method: Golden Gate
  Sequencing primers: 5′ Not available
Gene/Insert 4
  Gene/Insert name: BSD2 (alt name: BUNDLE SHEATH DEFECTIVE 2)
  Species: Anthoceros agrestis
  Insert size (bp): 267
  Mutation: N terminus chloroplast transit peptide truncation
  Promoter: T7
  Cloning method: Golden Gate
  Sequencing primers: 5′ Not Available
Terms and licenses: Academic/Nonprofit Terms; Industry Terms: Not Available to Industry
Depositor comments: Fragments of assembly factors , with T7 promoter and terminator, with type II restriction cut sites at both ends were ordered from Twist Bioscience, construct was formed with a golden gate pot reaction to an receiver pCDF backbone.
How to cite: pCDF_AaRaf1/Raf2/RbcX2/BSD2 was a gift from Laura Gunn (Addgene plasmid # 229507 ; http://n2t.net/addgene:229507 ; RRID:Addgene_229507)
