[The description below was written by a language model from this plasmid's Addgene catalogue record and pLannotate feature annotations shown in this document.]
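Description:
pCDF_AaRaf1/Raf2/RbcX2/BSD2 is a 6.3 kb bacterial expression plasmid built on the pCDFDuet-1 backbone for co-expressing four Rubisco assembly chaperones from the hornwort Anthoceros agrestis in E. coli. It replicates from the CloDF13 (CDF) origin, which is compatible with other common origin types and so lets the plasmid be maintained alongside additional plasmids in the same cell. Selection is by streptomycin, through the aadA aminoglycoside adenylyltransferase gene, which also confers spectinomycin resistance. The backbone carries lacI under its own promoter.

The payload consists of four independent transcription units arranged in tandem on the same strand. Each has its own T7 promoter, lac operator, T7 gene 10 ribosome binding site and T7 terminator, so expression requires a host supplying T7 RNA polymerase and is held off by the lac repressor until induced with IPTG. In order, the units encode Raf1 (Rubisco accumulation factor 1), Raf2, RbcX2 and BSD2, each truncated at the N terminus to remove the chloroplast transit peptide so that the mature form is made in bacteria. The automated annotation recognises RbcX2 and BSD2 by homology to their Arabidopsis counterparts. It leaves the first coding region unlabelled and tags the second with an Arabidopsis protein match under a different name, but the positions agree with the catalogue's Raf1 and Raf2 inserts. No epitope or purification tags are recorded. The cassettes were ordered as synthetic fragments and joined into the pCDF receiver by Golden Gate assembly.

The associated work uses synthetic biology systems to study hornwort Rubisco biogenesis and kinetics. The plasmid's likely role there is to supply these assembly factors in E. coli, presumably with compatible plasmids encoding other components, though the record does not name any partner constructs.
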