Features (pLannotate 1.2.2; 26 found; start..end, strand, type, name):
    700..791     -  promoter       AmpR promoter: bla
    839..1577    -  rep_origin     CloDF13 ori: Plasmids containing the CloDF13 (CDF) origin of replication can be propagated in E. coli cells that contain additional plasmids with compatible origins.
   1674..1738    -  CDS            TcR (fragment): tetracycline efflux protein; tet; confers resistance to tetracycline
   1753..1774    -  protein_bind   CAP binding site: CAP binding activates transcription in the presence of cAMP. E. coli catabolite activator protein
   1787..2869    -  CDS            lacI: lac repressor; lacI; The lac repressor binds to the lac operator to inhibit transcription in E. coli. This inhibition can be relieved by adding lactose or isopropyl-β-D-thiogalactopyranoside (IPTG).
   2870..2947    -  promoter       lacI promoter: lacI
   2989..3007    +  promoter       T7 promoter: promoter for bacteriophage T7 RNA polymerase
   3008..3032    +  protein_bind   lac operator: The lac repressor binds to the lac operator to inhibit transcription in E. coli. This inhibition can be relieved by adding lactose or isopropyl-β-D-thiogalactopyranoside (IPTG). lac repressor encoded by lacI
   3047..3069    +  RBS            RBS: efficient ribosome binding site from bacteriophage T7 gene 10 (Olins and Rangwala, 1989)
   4293..4340    +  terminator     T7 terminator: transcription terminator for bacteriophage T7 RNA polymerase
   4367..4385    +  promoter       T7 promoter: promoter for bacteriophage T7 RNA polymerase
   4386..4410    +  protein_bind   lac operator: The lac repressor binds to the lac operator to inhibit transcription in E. coli. This inhibition can be relieved by adding lactose or isopropyl-β-D-thiogalactopyranoside (IPTG). lac repressor encoded by lacI
   4425..4447    +  RBS            RBS: efficient ribosome binding site from bacteriophage T7 gene 10 (Olins and Rangwala, 1989)
   4476..4964    +  CDS            ATP1 (fragment): ATP1_ARATH - Also known as PDL1 From Arabidopsis thaliana (Mouse-ear cress).
   5009..5056    +  terminator     T7 terminator: transcription terminator for bacteriophage T7 RNA polymerase
   5105..5123    +  promoter       T7 promoter: promoter for bacteriophage T7 RNA polymerase
   5124..5148    +  protein_bind   lac operator: The lac repressor binds to the lac operator to inhibit transcription in E. coli. This inhibition can be relieved by adding lactose or isopropyl-β-D-thiogalactopyranoside (IPTG). lac repressor encoded by lacI
   5163..5185    +  RBS            RBS: efficient ribosome binding site from bacteriophage T7 gene 10 (Olins and Rangwala, 1989)
   5220..5600    +  CDS            RBCX2 (fragment): RBCX2_ARATH - Experimental evidence at protein level: Swiss-Prot protein existence level 1. Chaperone involved in RuBisCO assembly process. From Arabidopsis thaliana (Mouse-ear cress).
   5681..5728    +  terminator     T7 terminator: transcription terminator for bacteriophage T7 RNA polymerase
   5773..5791    +  promoter       T7 promoter: promoter for bacteriophage T7 RNA polymerase
   5792..5816    +  protein_bind   lac operator: The lac repressor binds to the lac operator to inhibit transcription in E. coli. This inhibition can be relieved by adding lactose or isopropyl-β-D-thiogalactopyranoside (IPTG). lac repressor encoded by lacI
   5831..5853    +  RBS            RBS: efficient ribosome binding site from bacteriophage T7 gene 10 (Olins and Rangwala, 1989)
   5855..6124    +  CDS            BSD2 (fragment): BSD2_ARATH - Experimental evidence at protein level: Swiss-Prot protein existence level 1. Chloroplast chaperone required for RuBisCo biogenesis and translational regulation of the RuBisCo large subunit (RbcL) (PubMed:29217567). Stabilizes an end-state assembly intermediate of eight RbcL subunits until the small subunits (RBCSs) become available to produce a complete stable RuBisCo complex containing eight small and eight large subunits (PubMed:29217567). From Arabidopsis thaliana (Mouse-ear cress).
   6169..6216    +  terminator     T7 terminator: transcription terminator for bacteriophage T7 RNA polymerase
   6241..699     -  CDS            SmR (across the origin): aminoglycoside adenylyltransferase (Murphy, 1985); aadA; confers resistance to spectinomycin and streptomycin
>Addgene plasmid #229507 | pCDF_AaRaf1/Raf2/RbcX2/BSD2 | addgene full sequence | sequence record 474338 | Addgene NGS Result
TCCAAGATAAGCCTGTCTAGCTTCAAGTATGACGGGCTGATACTGGGCCGGCAGGCGCTCCATTGCCCAG
TCGGCAGCGACATCCTTCGGCGCGATTTTGCCGGTTACTGCGCTGTACCAAATGCGGGACAACGTAAGCA
CTACATTTCGCTCATCGCCAGCCCAGTCGGGCGGCGAGTTCCATAGCGTTAAGGTTTCATTTAGCGCCTC
AAATAGATCCTGTTCAGGAACCGGATCAAAGAGTTCCTCCGCCGCTGGACCTACCAAGGCAACGCTATGT
TCTCTTGCTTTTGTCAGCAAGATAGCCAGATCAATGTCGATCGTGGCTGGCTCGAAGATACCTGCAAGAA
TGTCATTGCGCTGCCATTCTCCAAATTGCAGTTCGCGCTTAGCTGGATAACGCCACGGAATGATGTCGTC
GTGCACAACAATGGTGACTTCTACAGCGCGGAGAATCTCGCTCTCTCCAGGGGAAGCCGAAGTTTCCAAA
AGGTCGTTGATCAAAGCTCGCCGCGTTGTTTCATCAAGCCTTACGGTCACCGTAACCAGCAAATCAATAT
CACTGTGTGGCTTCAGGCCGCCATCCACTGCGGAGCCGTACAAATGTACGGCCAGCAACGTCGGTTCGAG
ATGGCGCTCGATGACGCCAACTACCTCTGATAGTTGAGTCGATACTTCGGCGATCACCGCTTCCCTCATA
CTCTTCCTTTTTCAATATTATTGAAGCATTTATCAGGGTTATTGTCTCATGAGCGGATACATATTTGAAT
GTATTTAGAAAAATAAACAAATAGCTAGCTCACTCGGTCGCTACGCTCCGGGCGTGAGACTGCGGCGGGC
GCTGCGGACACATACAAAGTTACCCACAGATTCCGTGGATAAGCAGGGGACTAACATGTGAGGCAAAACA
GCAGGGCCGCGCCGGTGGCGTTTTTCCATAGGCTCCGCCCTCCTGCCAGAGTTCACATAAACAGACGCTT
TTCCGGTGCATCTGTGGGAGCCGTGAGGCTCAACCATGAATCTGACAGTACGGGCGAAACCCGACAGGAC
TTAAAGATCCCCACCGTTTCCGGCGGGTCGCTCCCTCTTGCGCTCTCCTGTTCCGACCCTGCCGTTTACC
GGATACCTGTTCCGCCTTTCTCCCTTACGGGAAGTGTGGCGCTTTCTCATAGCTCACACACTGGTATCTC
GGCTCGGTGTAGGTCGTTCGCTCCAAGCTGGGCTGTAAGCAAGAACTCCCCGTTCAGCCCGACTGCTGCG
CCTTATCCGGTAACTGTTCACTTGAGTCCAACCCGGAAAAGCACGGTAAAACGCCACTGGCAGCAGCCAT
TGGTAACTGGGAGTTCGCAGAGGATTTGTTTAGCTAAACACGCGGTTGCTCTTGAAGTGTGCGCCAAAGT
CCGGCTACACTGGAAGGACAGATTTGGTTGCTGTGCTCTGCGAAAGCCAGTTACCACGGTTAAGCAGTTC
CCCAACTGACTTAACCTTCGATCAAACCACCTCCCCAGGTGGTTTTTTCGTTTACAGGGCAAAAGATTAC
GCGCAGAAAAAAAGGATCTCAAGAAGATCCTTTGATCTTTTCTACTGAACCGCTCTAGATTTCAGTGCAA
TTTATCTCTTCAAATGTAGCACCTGAAGTCAGCCCCATACGATATAAGTTGTAATTCTCATGTTAGTCAT
GCCCCGCGCCCACCGGAAGGAGCTGACTGGGTTGAAGGCTCTCAAGGGCATCGGTCGAGATCCCGGTGCC
TAATGAGTGAGCTAACTTACATTAATTGCGTTGCGCTCACTGCCCGCTTTCCAGTCGGGAAACCTGTCGT
GCCAGCTGCATTAATGAATCGGCCAACGCGCGGGGAGAGGCGGTTTGCGTATTGGGCGCCAGGGTGGTTT
TTCTTTTCACCAGTGAGACGGGCAACAGCTGATTGCCCTTCACCGCCTGGCCCTGAGAGAGTTGCAGCAA
GCGGTCCACGCTGGTTTGCCCCAGCAGGCGAAAATCCTGTTTGATGGTGGTTAACGGCGGGATATAACAT
GAGCTGTCTTCGGTATCGTCGTATCCCACTACCGAGATGTCCGCACCAACGCGCAGCCCGGACTCGGTAA
TGGCGCGCATTGCGCCCAGCGCCATCTGATCGTTGGCAACCAGCATCGCAGTGGGAACGATGCCCTCATT
CAGCATTTGCATGGTTTGTTGAAAACCGGACATGGCACTCCAGTCGCCTTCCCGTTCCGCTATCGGCTGA
ATTTGATTGCGAGTGAGATATTTATGCCAGCCAGCCAGACGCAGACGCGCCGAGACAGAACTTAATGGGC
CCGCTAACAGCGCGATTTGCTGGTGACCCAATGCGACCAGATGCTCCACGCCCAGTCGCGTACCGTCTTC
ATGGGAGAAAATAATACTGTTGATGGGTGTCTGGTCAGAGACATCAAGAAATAACGCCGGAACATTAGTG
CAGGCAGCTTCCACAGCAATGGCATCCTGGTCATCCAGCGGATAGTTAATGATCAGCCCACTGACGCGTT
GCGCGAGAAGATTGTGCACCGCCGCTTTACAGGCTTCGACGCCGCTTCGTTCTACCATCGACACCACCAC
GCTGGCACCCAGTTGATCGGCGCGAGATTTAATCGCCGCGACAATTTGCGACGGCGCGTGCAGGGCCAGA
CTGGAGGTGGCAACGCCAATCAGCAACGACTGTTTGCCCGCCAGTTGTTGTGCCACGCGGTTGGGAATGT
AATTCAGCTCCGCCATCGCCGCTTCCACTTTTTCCCGCGTTTTCGCAGAAACGTGGCTGGCCTGGTTCAC
CACGCGGGAAACGGTCTGATAAGAGACACCGGCATACTCTGCGACATCGTATAACGTTACTGGTTTCACA
TTCACCACCCTGAATTGACTCTCTTCCGGGCGCTATCATGCCATACCGCGAAAGGTTTTGCGCCATTCGA
TGGTGTCCGGGTCTCAGGAGCGGGATCTCGACGCCTGCATTAGGAAATTAATACGACTCACTATAGGGGA
ATTGTGAGCGGATAACAATTCCCCTGTAGAAATAATTTTGTTTAACTTTAATAAGGAGATATACCATGGG
GGGGAGGGACGTTTACCAGCCTTTCCGGCCCCCGGTCACCAACCTGCCTGCTCCGGGTACCGTGTCCCCG
GAGGAGCAGCTGCAGATCCTGAGGGAGAGGCGGGGGCTATGGCACGAGTACGCGCTGGTCATCCCCTTCC
TCACCCGAGCAGGCTACACTCCGGCGCAGATCGATGAGGCAACCGGGGTGACCGGGGTGGAGCAGAACAT
GATCGTGGGGGCGTCCCAGGTGCGGCTGTCGCTCATAGCCGGGGGAATGGGAGCGGAGGTGCTGAATTTC
TTCGATGTGGGAGGGGCAGACCTGCTGTACGAGCTCAGAATTCTGTCCACGGATCAGAGGAAGGCTTCGG
CGGAGTTGATCGTGGAGAAAAAGATGGACCCTAAAGAGGCCAAGGAGCTGGCTCGGGCTGTGAAGGACTA
CGATAGGAGGAAGAGGGAGGAGGGGTGGGGATCCTTCAACAACGGCAGGCCGGGGGACTATCTTGCCTTC
GCTTGTTACCGCCAGAGCAAGGAGGTGAGATTCGATGCTGAGAAAGAGATTCTGATCAACAAGGGGCTCA
GCTATGCCGCCTCTGACTCTGCACGGACCAAGTTGAAGGAAGCCCTAGGGTTGGAAGCAGCTCCGGTGTC
ACCCGAGCGGGAGGAGGCCGTTAGGGAGGAGGCCGTTAGGTCTAGGTTACAGGTGGTGAGGCTTCCTAGT
AAGCAGGACACGGAAAACTCTCCCCTGCCTGTCATACTGCCTGTAGCTACTGACCTGGCGACTGTGAAAA
AAGCTCCTGCGGTTGGAGCTTTTGGTGATGGTCCTTTTAACGTTTACGGTGCACAGCCTAGATGGAAGAC
ATGGCTAGCTCTTCCAGGATGGTCCTCTGTCGTGACGTCCCGGGCTCCCATTGCTGTGGTGTTCCCTGAT
GCAACTATCTTAGATGTGGGGTCAACTCCGGGAACTGTTGCAAGGCAGGGCAGAAACGAGCCTATTTTGT
TGGTGGTGGACAAGGGAAACGTCGATCCGGAGGAAGATGCTTACTTTCTGGTGGAGGAAAACCAGCGCTT
GGCTTTGCGGTTAGGTTCGAAACCAGCTGCCACAACCCCAAAGAACTCAAAGACATTCGGGAAAGTTGTA
GTTGTATTGAGACCCCCCCTTTCTGAGGACGAGGATGCAGTTTGGGAATGATCGACCAGGCATTACTAGA
GTCACACTCCGCTGAGCAATAACTAGCATAACCCCTTGGGGCCTCTAAACGGGTCTTGAGGGGTTTTTTG
AATGCGAGATCTCGATCCCGCGAAATTAATACGACTCACTATAGGGGAATTGTGAGCGGATAACAATTCC
CCTCTAGAAATAATTTTGTTTAACTTTAAGAAGGAGATATACATATGGCACAGGCCGTGTCGTCGGATCC
TTTGGGAGAGGTTGGAGCCAGGGATCCAACATCCTCTGAAATCGAGAGCAGATTCGGAGATAAGGTGTTG
GGAAATGCCAGCACGGAGCACGTGATCCTCATTCCGCCGCACCTCCTGGGCCTCGCCGACCGCGCCGTCA
CACCCCTTGCTCCAGGCACGCAGCCTCTATCCGCTGACGCGGCCAAAGCTCTACTTCGCAAGGTAGTTGC
CTGGAGACTTATCGACCAGGGAGGCCTTCGCATCGAGTGCGAGTGGAAGCTCAAGAGTTTTGGTGCTGGC
ATTGAGCTGTTCGAACGTATAGCTGAGGTGGCGGAGGCCGCCGGTCACCACCCTGACCTTCATCTCGAAC
AAGGCAACAGAGCCAGAGTCTGCTTGTCGTCTCACTCCGTCGGAGGCTTGACGGAGAATGACTTCATTGT
AGCTGCCAGGATAGATCGCGTGAAGACATCGGATCTCATATTCAAGAAGAACAAGTTCTGGGCCTGATCG
ACCAGGCATTACTAGAGTCACACTCCGCTGAGCAATAACTAGCATAACCCCTTGGGGCCTCTAAACGGGT
CTTGAGGGGTTTTTTGAGGTCGATGCGTCCGGCGTAGAGGATCGAGATCTCGATCCCGCGAAATTAATAC
GACTCACTATAGGGGAATTGTGAGCGGATAACAATTCCCCTCTAGAAATAATTTTGTTTAACTTTAAGAA
GGAGATATACATATGGTGCCTTCATGTGGTCAACAAGGATCACGGAGACCTCTTGTTGTATGTGAGCTTG
GTGGGAATTATGAGGAAAGTTTTGCAGATGTTGACAAGCACCTTCTTGATTATTTCACGTTCAAAGCGGT
GAAGACTGTTTTGGCACAGTTGTCAGAGATGAACCCTGAGCAGTATTCCTGGTTTTATAACTTTGTTGTG
AGTAATAGACCTCAAGATAGCAAATACTTTGTGCGCCTGTTAGTGAAGGAAAGGCAAGAGCTTGGTGAGA
GGGTCATGGTAACTAGACTACATCTTTTCAACGCATGGGTGAAGAAGTACAACCATGCGCAGATGCACAA
GGCCATCTCAGAGCAGAACCTCGAGATTCTGAGGGAACGTCTCATCCAAACAGTGAAATTGACATCAGAC
GGGGATGACTTCGACAGGCCACCTTTGAGGGGCCAGTAATCGACCAGGCATTACTAGAGTCACACTCCGC
TGAGCAATAACTAGCATAACCCCTTGGGGCCTCTAAACGGGTCTTGAGGGGTTTTTTGGCTTGCGTCCGG
CGTAGAGGATCGAGATCTCGATCCCGCGAAATTAATACGACTCACTATAGGGGAATTGTGAGCGGATAAC
AATTCCCCTCTAGAAATAATTTTGTTTAACTTTAAGAAGGAGATATACATATGGCCTCTGCGCAGGGGGA
TGAGTCTAAGGCGACCTCGCAGTCGGGAGTGAAGACAAAGAGCATTCTTTGCATGAACTGCACGGGGAAC
GGGGCTGTTGTGTGCTCCCAGTGTAAGGGAAAAGGCTTGAATTCGGTGGATCACTTCAACGGCCGGTACA
AAGCAGGCCAAATTTGCTGGCTGTGCAGGGGCAAGAAACAGATGCTCTGCGGAGAGTGCAACGGTGCCGG
ATTCATTGGTGGCTTTCTGAATACGCAAGACGATTAGTCGACCAGGCATTACTAGAGTCACACTCCGCTG
AGCAATAACTAGCATAACCCCTTGGGGCCTCTAAACGGGTCTTGAGGGGTTTTTTGGGTCTCCGCAAGAA
TTGTTAGACATTATTTGCCGACTACCTTGGTGATCTCGCCTTTCACGTAGTGGACAAATTCTTCCAACTG
ATCTGCGCGCGAGGCCAAGCGATCTTCTTCTTG
